Addgene plasmid #17349: pFLAG-4EHP(K121/130R)
Depositing lab: Dong-Er Zhang. Depositing organization: Scripps California (The Scripps Research Institute). Publication: ISG15 modification of the eIF4E cognate 4EHP enhances cap structure-binding activity of 4EHP. Okumura F, Zou W, Zhang DE. Genes Dev. 2007 Feb 1. 21(3):255-60. 10.1101/gad.1521607 PubMed 17289916.
Backbone
  Vector backbone: pFlag-CMV2
  Backbone manufacturer: Sigma
  Backbone size w/o insert (bp): 4700
  Vector type: Mammalian Expression
Growth in bacteria
  Bacterial resistance: Ampicillin, 100 μg/mL
  Growth temperature: 37°C
  Growth strain: DH5alpha
  Copy number: High Copy
Gene/Insert
  Gene/Insert name: 4EHP
  Species: H. sapiens (human)
  Insert size (bp): 750
  Mutation: K121/130R
  GenBank ID: NM_004846
  Entrez Gene: EIF4E2 (a.k.a. 4E-LP, 4EHP, EIF4EL3, IF4e, h4EHP)
  Tag / fusion protein: Flag (N terminal on backbone)
  Cloning method: Restriction Enzyme; 5′ cloning site HindIII (not destroyed); 3′ cloning site XbaI (not destroyed)
  Sequencing primers: 5′ CMV-F
Terms and licenses: Academic/Nonprofit Terms; Industry Terms: Not Available to Industry
How to cite: pFLAG-4EHP(K121/130R) was a gift from Dong-Er Zhang (Addgene plasmid # 17349 ; http://n2t.net/addgene:17349 ; RRID:Addgene_17349)
