[The description below was written by a language model from this plasmid's Addgene catalogue record.]
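Description:
pFLAG-4EHP(K121/130R) is a mammalian expression plasmid built on the commercial pFlag-CMV2 backbone (about 4.7 kb without insert). It is maintained in E. coli as a high-copy plasmid under ampicillin selection. The record does not list the origin of replication or any mammalian selection marker. The backbone name and the use of a CMV forward sequencing primer indicate that expression in mammalian cells is driven by the cytomegalovirus immediate-early promoter, which suits the construct to transient transfection.

The payload is an insert of roughly 750 bp encoding human 4EHP (gene symbol EIF4E2), an eIF4E-related mRNA cap-binding protein. It was cloned between HindIII and XbaI sites, both of which remain intact. The backbone supplies an N-terminal FLAG epitope in frame with the insert, so the protein can be detected or immunoprecipitated with anti-FLAG reagents. The coding sequence carries two lysine-to-arginine substitutions, at positions 121 and 130. Arginine preserves the positive charge but cannot serve as an acceptor for lysine-linked conjugation.

The associated study concerns ISG15 modification of 4EHP and its effect on cap structure-binding activity. The double mutant is therefore most plausibly a modification-site mutant for comparison with wild-type FLAG-4EHP in ISGylation and cap-binding experiments, although the record does not explicitly describe the role of these two residues. No feature table was provided, so other backbone elements such as the polyadenylation signal cannot be confirmed from the record.
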