>Addgene plasmid #17349 | pFLAG-4EHP(K121/130R) | addgene partial sequence | sequence record 23289 | CMV-F 5'-CGCAAATGGGCGGTAGGCGTG-3'
CGTCAGAATTGATCTACCATGGACTACAAAGACGATGACGACAAGCTTGTGGTACCGATGAACAACAAGT
TCGACGCTTTGAAAGATGATGACAGTGGGGACCATGATCAGAATGAAGAAAACAGCACACAGAAAGATGG
TGAGAAGGAAAAAACGGAACGAGACAAGAATCAGAGCAGTAGCAAGAGAAAGGCTGTTGTCCCTGGACCG
GCAGAGCATCCCCTGCAGTACAACTACACTTTTTGGTACTCCAGGAGAACCCCCGGCCGTCCCACGAGCT
CACAGAGCTATGAACAGAATATCAAACAGATTGGCACCTTTGCCTCTGTGGAGCAGTTCTGGAGGTTTTA
TAGCCACATGGTACGTCCTGGGGACCTGACAGGCCACAGTGACTTCCATCTCTTCAAAGAAGGAATTAGA
CCCATGTGGGAGGATGATGCAAATAGAAATGGTGGCAAGTGGATTATTCGGCTGCGGAAGGGCTTGGCCT
CCCGTTGCTGGGAGAATCTCATTTTGGCCATGCTGGGGGAACAGTTCATGGTTGGGGAGGAGATCTGTGG
GGCTGTGGTGTCTGTCCGCTTTCAGGANGACATTATTTCAATATGGAATAAGACTGCCAGTGACCAAGCA
ACCACAGCCCGAATCCGGGACACACTTCGGCGAGTGCTTAACCTACCTCCCAACACCATTATGGAATA
